Addgene plasmid #147650: pT7-EGFP-C1-HsDCP2-E148Q_U
Purpose: Mammalian Expression of HsDCP2-E148Q
Depositing lab: Elisa Izaurralde. Depositing organization: Max Planck Institute for Developmental Biology. Publication: The SMG5-SMG7 heterodimer directly recruits the CCR4-NOT deadenylase complex to mRNAs containing nonsense codons via interaction with POP2. Loh B, Jonas S, Izaurralde E. Genes Dev. 2013 Oct 1;27(19):2125-38. doi: 10.1101/gad.226951.113. PubMed 24115769.
Backbone
  Vector backbone: Unknown
  Vector type: Mammalian Expression
Growth in bacteria
  Bacterial resistance: Kanamycin, 50 μg/mL
  Growth temperature: 37°C
  Growth strain: DH5alpha
  Copy number: High Copy
Gene/Insert
  Gene/Insert name: HsDCP2-E148Q
  Species: H. sapiens (human)
  Mutation: two silent mutations compared to the sequence given by NCBI: AY135173.1
  Entrez Gene: DCP2 (a.k.a. NUDT20)
  Cloning method: Unknown
Terms and licenses: Academic/Nonprofit Terms; Industry Terms: Not Available to Industry
Depositor comments: Plasmids from this collection were made available to the research community and donated after the lab closed. Please note that the sequence provided by the depositing laboratory may be theoretical/predicted or based on Sanger sequencing results. There may be discrepancies between sequencing results obtained by Addgene and the depositor sequence. If an Addgene verified sequence is not available, please contact before placing your order to request that our lab fully sequence the plasmid.
How to cite: pT7-EGFP-C1-HsDCP2-E148Q_U was a gift from Elisa Izaurralde (Addgene plasmid # 147650 ; http://n2t.net/addgene:147650 ; RRID:Addgene_147650)
