[The description below was written by a language model from this plasmid's Addgene catalogue record and pLannotate feature annotations shown in this document.]
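Description:
pT7-EGFP-C1-HsDCP2-E148Q_U is a 6.0 kb mammalian expression plasmid that produces human DCP2 (also called NUDT20) fused to the C-terminus of EGFP. The catalogue lists the backbone as unknown, but the name and the annotated layout match an EGFP-C1-type vector into which a T7 promoter has been added. The CMV immediate early enhancer and promoter drive transcription in mammalian cells. The bacteriophage T7 promoter sits just upstream of the EGFP coding sequence and would also allow transcription by T7 RNA polymerase. EGFP is followed after a short linker by the DCP2 open reading frame, and the transcript ends at an SV40 polyadenylation signal.

DCP2 is the catalytic subunit of the mRNA decapping machinery. It removes the 7-methylguanosine cap to expose transcripts to degradation in general turnover and in nonsense-mediated decay. As the name indicates, the insert carries an E148Q substitution; the record does not state its effect. It also carries two silent changes relative to the reference cDNA. The associated study concerns the recruitment of decay factors to mRNAs containing nonsense codons, which fits use as a fluorescently tagged DCP2 variant in transfected human cells.

In bacteria the plasmid replicates from a high-copy ColE1/pUC origin and is selected with kanamycin. The Tn5 NeoR/KanR gene is placed behind both a bacterial promoter and the SV40 early promoter and ends at an HSV TK poly(A) signal, so it can also confer G418 resistance in mammalian cells. An f1 origin is present for single-stranded DNA production. The short HIV-1 LTR, large T antigen, ble and bGH poly(A) fragments in the table are probably incidental sequence matches rather than functional parts.
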