Features (pLannotate 1.2.2; 17 found; start..end, strand, type, name):
      1..304     +  enhancer       CMV enhancer: human cytomegalovirus immediate early enhancer
    305..508     +  promoter       CMV promoter: human cytomegalovirus (CMV) immediate early promoter
    504..537     +  LTR            5' LTR (truncated) (fragment): truncated 5' long terminal repeat (LTR) from HIV-1
    553..571     +  promoter       T7 promoter: promoter for bacteriophage T7 RNA polymerase
    605..1321    +  CDS            EGFP: EGFP is a basic (constitutively fluorescent) green fluorescent protein published in 1996, derived from Aequorea victoria. It is reported to be a rapidly-maturing weak dimer with moderate acid sensitivity.
   1337..2596    +  CDS            DCP2: DCP2_HUMAN - Also known as NUDT20. Experimental evidence at protein level: Swiss-Prot protein existence level 1. Decapping metalloenzyme that catalyzes the cleavage of the cap structure on mRNAs (PubMed:12417715, PubMed:12218187, PubMed:12923261, PubMed:21070968, PubMed:28002401). Removes the 7- methyl guanine cap structure from mRNA molecules, yielding a 5'- phosphorylated mRNA fragment and 7m-GDP (PubMed:12486012, PubMed:12923261, PubMed:21070968, PubMed:28002401). Necessary for the degradation of mRNAs, both in normal mRNA turnover and in nonsense- mediated mRNA decay (PubMed:14527413). Pla
   2622..2706    +  CDS            large T antigen (fragment): large T antigen from SV40 (simian virus 40)
   2729..2850    +  polyA_signal   SV40 poly(A) signal: SV40 polyadenylation signal
   2884..3312    -  rep_origin     f1 ori (sequence partly withheld): f1 bacteriophage origin of replication; arrow indicates direction of (+) strand synthesis
   3339..3443    +  promoter       AmpR promoter: bla
   3445..3802    +  promoter       SV40 promoter: SV40 enhancer and early promoter
   3837..4631    +  CDS            NeoR/KanR: aminoglycoside phosphotransferase from Tn5; aph(3')-II (or nptII); confers resistance to neomycin, kanamycin, and G418 (Geneticin®)
   4652..4804    +  CDS            ble (fragment): BLE_KLEPN - Experimental evidence at protein level: Swiss-Prot protein existence level 1. Binding protein with a strong affinity to the bleomycin family of antibiotics. Binds to CL990; an antimitotic-antibiotic compound. From Klebsiella pneumoniae.
   4863..4910    +  polyA_signal   HSV TK poly(A) signal: herpes simplex virus thymidine kinase polyadenylation signal (Cole and Stacy, 1985)
   5001..5017    -  polyA_signal   bGH poly(A) signal (fragment): bovine growth hormone polyadenylation signal
   5239..5827    +  rep_origin     ori: high-copy-number ColE1/pMB1/pBR322/pUC origin of replication
   5942..6001    +  enhancer       CMV enhancer (fragment): human cytomegalovirus immediate early enhancer
>Addgene plasmid #147650 | pT7-EGFP-C1-HsDCP2-E148Q_U | addgene full sequence | sequence record 405437 | Addgene NGS Result
CGTTACATAACTTACGGTAAATGGCCCGCCTGGCTGACCGCCCAACGACCCCCGCCCATTGACGTCAATA
ATGACGTATGTTCCCATAGTAACGCCAATAGGGACTTTCCATTGACGTCAATGGGTGGAGTATTTACGGT
AAACTGCCCACTTGGCAGTACATCAAGTGTATCATATGCCAAGTACGCCCCCTATTGACGTCAATGACGG
TAAATGGCCCGCCTGGCATTATGCCCAGTACATGACCTTATGGGACTTTCCTACTTGGCAGTACATCTAC
GTATTAGTCATCGCTATTACCATGGTGATGCGGTTTTGGCAGTACATCAATGGGCGTGGATAGCGGTTTG
ACTCACGGGGATTTCCAAGTCTCCACCCCATTGACGTCAATGGGAGTTTGTTTTGGCACCAAAATCAACG
GGACTTTCCAAAATGTCGTAACAACTCCGCCCCATTGACGCAAATGGGCGGTAGGCGTGTACGGTGGGAG
GTCTATATAAGCAGAGCTCTCTGGCTAACTAGAGAACCCACTGCTTACTGGCTTATCGAAATTAATACGA
CTCACTATAGGGAGACCCAAGCTCTAGCGCTACCGGTCGCCACCATGGTGAGCAAGGGCGAGGAGCTGTT
CACCGGGGTGGTGCCCATCCTGGTCGAGCTGGACGGCGACGTAAACGGCCACAAGTTCAGCGTGTCCGGC
GAGGGCGAGGGCGATGCCACCTACGGCAAGCTGACCCTGAAGTTCATCTGCACCACCGGCAAGCTGCCCG
TGCCCTGGCCCACCCTCGTGACCACCCTGACCTACGGCGTGCAGTGCTTCAGCCGCTACCCCGACCACAT
GAAGCAGCACGACTTCTTCAAGTCCGCCATGCCCGAAGGCTACGTCCAGGAGCGCACCATCTTCTTCAAG
GACGACGGCAACTACAAGACCCGCGCCGAGGTGAAGTTCGAGGGCGACACCCTGGTGAACCGCATCGAGC
TGAAGGGCATCGACTTCAAGGAGGACGGCAACATCCTGGGGCACAAGCTGGAGTACAACTACAACAGCCA
CAACGTCTATATCATGGCCGACAAGCAGAAGAACGGCATCAAGGTGAACTTCAAGATCCGCCACAACATC
GAGGACGGCAGCGTGCAGCTCGCCGACCACTACCAGCAGAACACCCCCATCGGCGACGGCCCCGTGCTGC
TGCCCGACAACCACTACCTGAGCACCCAGTCCGCCCTGAGCAAAGACCCCAACGAGAAGCGCGATCACAT
GGTCCTGCTGGAGTTCGTGACCGCCGCCGGGATCACTCTCGGCATGGACGAGCTGTACAAGTCCGGACTC
AGATCTATGGAGACCAAACGGGTGGAGATTCCCGGCAGCGTCCTGGACGATCTCTGCAGCCGATTTATTT
TGCATATTCCCAGCGAGGAAAGAGACAATGCAATCCGAGTGTGTTTTCAGATTGAACTTGCCCATTGGTT
TTACTTGGATTTCTACATGCAGAACACACCAGGATTACCTCAGTGTGGGATAAGAGACTTTGCTAAAGCT
GTCTTCAGTCATTGTCCGTTTTTGCTGCCTCAAGGTGAAGATGTGGAAAAAGTTTTGGATGAATGGAAGG
AATATAAAATGGGAGTACCAACATATGGTGCAATTATTCTTGATGAGACACTTGAAAATGTACTACTGGT
TCAGGGGTACCTAGCAAAATCAGGCTGGGGATTTCCAAAAGGAAAAGTAAATAAAGAAGAAGCTCCTCAT
GATTGTGCTGCTAGAGAGGTCTTTGAACAGACTGGTTTTGATATCAAAGACTATATTTGTAAGGATGATT
ACATTGAACTTCGAATCAATGACCAGCTTGCTCGTTTGTACATCATTCCAGGAATTCCAAAAGACACAAA
ATTTAACCCAAAAACTAGAAGAGAAATTCGGAACATTGAGTGGTTCTCTATTGAGAAATTGCCTTGTCAT
AGAAATGATATGACCCCCAAATCCAAACTTGGTTTGGCACCTAACAAATTTTTTATGGCCATTCCCTTTA
TCAGACCATTAAGGGACTGGCTTTCTCGAAGATTTGGCGATTCCTCAGACAGTGACAATGGATTTTCCTC
AACTGGTAGCACGCCGGCTAAACCCACTGTGGAAAAATTGAGTCGAACCAAATTCCGCCACAGTCAGCAG
TTATTTCCTGACGGTTCTCCTGGTGACCAGTGGGTAAAGCACAGGCAACCACTGCAGCAAAAGCCATATA
ATAATCATTCTGAAATGTCTGACCTTTTAAAAGGAAAGAATCAAAGTATGAGGGGAAATGGCAGAAAACA
GTATCAAGATTCACCTAATCAAAAGAAAAGAACAAATGGGCTTCAGCCAGCAAAGCAGCAGAATTCTTTG
ATGAAGTGTGAAAAGAAACTTCATCCACGGAAACTTCAGGATAATTTTGAAACAGATGCTGTATATGACT
TGCCTAGCTCCAGTGAAGACCAGTTGCTAGAACATGCCGAGGGACAGCCCGTGGCATGTAATGGACATTG
CAAGTTCCCCTTTTCATCCAGAGCCTTTTTGAGTTTCAAGTTTGACCATAATGCTATAATGAAAATCTTG
GACCTTTGAGGATCCACCGGATCTAGATAACTGATCATAATCAGCCATACCACATTTGTAGAGGTTTTAC
TTGCTTTAAAAAACCTCCCACACCTCCCCCTGAACCTGAAACATAAAATGAATGCAATTGTTGTTGTTAA
CTTGTTTATTGCAGCTTATAATGGTTACAAATAAAGCAATAGCATCACAAATTTCACAAATAAAGCATTT
TTTTCACTGCATTCTAGTTGTGGTTTGTCCAAACTCATCAATGTATCTTAACGCGTAAATTGTAAGCGTT
AATATTTTGTTAAAATTCGCGTTAAATTTTTGTTAAATCAGCTCATTTTTTAACCAATAGGCCGAAATCG
GCAAAATCCCTTATAAATCAAAAGAATAGACCGAGATAGGGT
[37 nt withheld, positions 2983-3019]
AAAGAACGTGGACTCCAACGTCAAAGG
[49 nt withheld, positions 3047-3095]
T
[91 nt withheld, positions 3097-3187]
G
[124 nt withheld, positions 3189-3312]
CAGGTGGCACTTTTCGGGGAAATGTGCGCGGAACCCCTATTTGTTTATTTTTCTAAATACATTCAAATAT
GTATCCGCTCATGAGACAATAACCCTGATAAATGCTTCAATAATATTGAAAAAGGAAGAGTCCTGAGGCG
GAAAGAACCAGCTGTGGAATGTGTGTCAGTTAGGGTGTGGAAAGTCCCCAGGCTCCCCAGCAGGCAGAAG
TATGCAAAGCATGCATCTCAATTAGTCAGCAACCAGGTGTGGAAAGTCCCCAGGCTCCCCAGCAGGCAGA
AGTATGCAAAGCATGCATCTCAATTAGTCAGCAACCATAGTCCCGCCCCTAACTCCGCCCATCCCGCCCC
TAACTCCGCCCAGTTCCGCCCATTCTCCGCCCCATGGCTGACTAATTTTTTTTATTTATGCAGAGGCCGA
GGCCGCCTCGGCCTCTGAGCTATTCCAGAAGTAGTGAGGAGGCTTTTTTGGAGGCCTAGGCTTTTGCAAA
GATCGATCAAGAGACAGGATGAGGATCGTTTCGCATGATTGAACAAGATGGATTGCACGCAGGTTCTCCG
GCCGCTTGGGTGGAGAGGCTATTCGGCTATGACTGGGCACAACAGACAATCGGCTGCTCTGATGCCGCCG
TGTTCCGGCTGTCAGCGCAGGGGCGCCCGGTTCTTTTTGTCAAGACCGACCTGTCCGGTGCCCTGAATGA
ACTGCAAGACGAGGCAGCGCGGCTATCGTGGCTGGCCACGACGGGCGTTCCTTGCGCAGCTGTGCTCGAC
GTTGTCACTGAAGCGGGAAGGGACTGGCTGCTATTGGGCGAAGTGCCGGGGCAGGATCTCCTGTCATCTC
ACCTTGCTCCTGCCGAGAAAGTATCCATCATGGCTGATGCAATGCGGCGGCTGCATACGCTTGATCCGGC
TACCTGCCCATTCGACCACCAAGCGAAACATCGCATCGAGCGAGCACGTACTCGGATGGAAGCCGGTCTT
GTCGATCAGGATGATCTGGACGAAGAGCATCAGGGGCTCGCGCCAGCCGAACTGTTCGCCAGGCTCAAGG
CGAGCATGCCCGACGGCGAGGATCTCGTCGTGACCCATGGCGATGCCTGCTTGCCGAATATCATGGTGGA
AAATGGCCGCTTTTCTGGATTCATCGACTGTGGCCGGCTGGGTGTGGCGGACCGCTATCAGGACATAGCG
TTGGCTACCCGTGATATTGCTGAAGAGCTTGGCGGCGAATGGGCTGACCGCTTCCTCGTGCTTTACGGTA
TCGCCGCTCCCGATTCGCAGCGCATCGCCTTCTATCGCCTTCTTGACGAGTTCTTCTGAGCGGGACTCTG
GGGTTCGAAATGACCGACCAAGCGACGCCCAACCTGCCATCACGAGATTTCGATTCCACCGCCGCCTTCT
ATGAAAGGTTGGGCTTCGGAATCGTTTTCCGGGACGCCGGCTGGATGATCCTCCAGCGCGGGGATCTCAT
GCTGGAGTTCTTCGCCCACCCTAGGGGGAGGCTAACTGAAACACGGAAGGAGACAATACCGGAAGGAACC
CGCGCTATGACGGCAATAAAAAGACAGAATAAAACGCACGGTGTTGGGTCGTTTGTTCATAAACGCGGGG
TTCGGTCCCAGGGCTGGCACTCTGTCGATACCCCACCGAGACCCCATTGGGGCCAATACGCCCGCGTTTC
TTCCTTTTCCCCACCCCACCCCCCAAGTTCGGGTGAAGGCCCAGGGCTCGCAGCCAACGTCGGGGCGGCA
GGCCCTGCCATAGCCTCAGGTTACTCATATATACTTTAGATTGATTTAAAACTTCATTTTTAATTTAAAA
GGATCTAGGTGAAGATCCTTTTTGATAATCTCATGACCAAAATCCCTTAACGTGAGTTTTCGTTCCACTG
AGCGTCAGACCCCGTAGAAAAGATCAAAGGATCTTCTTGAGATCCTTTTTTTCTGCGCGTAATCTGCTGC
TTGCAAACAAAAAAACCACCGCTACCAGCGGTGGTTTGTTTGCCGGATCAAGAGCTACCAACTCTTTTTC
CGAAGGTAACTGGCTTCAGCAGAGCGCAGATACCAAATACTGTTCTTCTAGTGTAGCCGTAGTTAGGCCA
CCACTTCAAGAACTCTGTAGCACCGCCTACATACCTCGCTCTGCTAATCCTGTTACCAGTGGCTGCTGCC
AGTGGCGATAAGTCGTGTCTTACCGGGTTGGACTCAAGACGATAGTTACCGGATAAGGCGCAGCGGTCGG
GCTGAACGGGGGGTTCGTGCACACAGCCCAGCTTGGAGCGAACGACCTACACCGAACTGAGATACCTACA
GCGTGAGCTATGAGAAAGCGCCACGCTTCCCGAAGGGAGAAAGGCGGACAGGTATCCGGTAAGCGGCAGG
GTCGGAACAGGAGAGCGCACGAGGGAGCTTCCAGGGGGAAACGCCTGGTATCTTTATAGTCCTGTCGGGT
TTCGCCACCTCTGACTTGAGCGTCGATTTTTGTGATGCTCGTCAGGGGGGCGGAGCCTATGGAAAAACGC
CAGCAACGCGGCCTTTTTACGGTTCCTGGCCTTTTGCTGGCCTTTTGCTCACATGTTCTTTCCTGCGTTA
TCCCCTGATTCTGTGGATAACCGTATTACCGCCATGCATTAGTTATTAATAGTAATCAATTACGGGGTCA
TTAGTTCATAGCCCATATATGGAGTTCCG
